>Addgene plasmid #217962 | pCL1032 | addgene full sequence | sequence record 430216 | Addgene NGS Result
CCCTCGTGACCACCCTGACCTACGGCGTGCAGTGCTTCAGCCGCTACCCCGACCACATGAAGCAGCACGA
CTTCTTCAAGTCCGCCATGCCCGAAGGCTACGTCCAGGAGCGCACCATCTTCTTCAAGGACGACGGCAAC
TACAAGACCCGCGCCGAGGTGAAGTTCGAGGGCGACACCCTGGTGAACCGCATCGAGCTGAAGGGCATCG
ACTTCAAGGAGGACGGCAACATCCTGGGGCACAAGCTGGAGTACAACTACAACAGCCACAACGTCTATAT
CATGGCCGACAAGCAGAAGAACGGCATCAAGGTGAACTTCAAGATCCGCCACAACATCGAGGACGGCAGC
GTGCAGCTCGCCGACCACTACCAGCAGAACACCCCCATCGGCGACGGCCCCGTGCTGCTGCCCGACAACC
ACTACCTGAGCACCCAGTCCGCCCTGAGCAAAGACCCCAACGAGAAGCGCGATCACATGGTCCTTAAGGA
GTTCGTGACCGCCGCCGGGATCACTCTCGGCATGGACGAGCTGTACAAGTCCGGACTCAGATCTCGAGCT
CAAGCTTCGAATTCTGCAGTCGACGGTACCGGCAGCGGCGAAAACCTTTACTTCCAGGGCCATATGGCCA
TGGAGTCCACAGCCACTGCCGCCGTCGCCGCGGAGCTGGTTTCTGCCGACAAAATTGAAGATGTTCCTGC
TCCTTCTACATCTGCAGATAAAGTGGAGAGTCTGGATGTGGATAGTGAAGCTAAGAAACTATTGGGTTTA
GGACAGAAACATCTGGTGATGGGGGATATTCCAGCAGCTGTCAATGCATTCCAGGAAGCAGCTAGTCTTT
TAGGTAAGAAGTATGGAGAGACAGCTAATGAGTGTGGAGAAGCCTTCTTTTTCTATGGGAAATCACTTCT
GGAGTTGGCAAGAATGGAGAATGGTGTGTTGGGAAACGCCTTGGAAGGTGTGCATGTGGAAGAGGAAGAA
GGAGAAAAAACAGAAGATGAATCTCTGGTAGAAAATAATGATAACATAGATGAAACTGAAGGCTCAGAAG
AGGATGATAAAGAAAATGATAAGACCGAAGAAATGCCAAATGATTCAGTCCTTGAAAACAAGTCTCTTCA
AGAAAATGAGGAGGAGGAGATTGGGAACCTAGAGCTTGCCTGGGATATGCTGGATTTAGCAAAGATCATT
TTTAAAAGGCAAGAAACAAAAGAAGCACAGCTTTATGCTGCCCAGGCACATCTTAAACTCGGAGAAGTTA
GTGTTGAATCTGAAAACTATGTGCAAGCTGTGGAGGAGTTCCAGTCCTGCCTTAACCTGCAGGAACAGTA
CCTGGAAGCCCACGACCGTCTCCTTGCAGAGACCCACTACCAGCTGGGCTTGGCTTATGGGTACAACTCT
CAGTATGATGAGGCAGTGGCACAGTTCAGCAAATCTATTGAAGTCATTGAGAACAGAATGGCTGTACTAA
ACGAGCAGGTGAAGGAGGCTGAAGGATCGTCTGCTGAATACAAGAAAGAAATTGAGGAACTAAAGGAACT
GCTACCCGAAATTAGAGAGAAGATAGAAGATGCAAAGGAGTCTCAGCGTAGTGGGAATGTAGCTGAACTG
GCTCTGAAAGCTACTCTGGTGGAGAGTTCTACTTCAGGTTTCACTCCTGGTGGAGGAGGCTCTTCAGTCT
CCATGATTGCCAGTAGAAAGCCAACAGACGGTGCTTCCTCATCAAATTGTGTGACTGATATTTCCCACCT
TGTCAGAAAGAAGAGGAAACCAGAGGAAGAGAGTCCCCGGAAAGATGATGCAAAGAAAGCCAAACAAGAG
CCGGAGGTGAACGGAGGCAGTGGGGATGCTGTCCCCAGTGGAAATGAAGTTTCGGAAAACATGGAGGAGG
AGGCTGAGAATCAGGCTGAAAGCCGGGCAGCAGTGGAGGGGACAGTGGAGGCTGGAGCTACAGTTGAAAG
CACTGCATGTTAAGGATCCGCGGCCGCATAGATAACTGATCCAGTGTGCTGGAATTAATTCGCTGTCTGC
GAGGGCCAGCTGTTGGGGTGAGTACTCCCTCTCAAAAGCGGGCATGACTTCTGCGCTAAGATTGTCAGTT
TCCAAAAACGAGGAGGATTTGATATTCACCTGGCCCGCGGTGATGCCTTTGAGGGTGGCCGCGTCCATCT
GGTCAGAAAAGACAATCTTTTTGTTGTCAAGCTTGAGGTGTGGCAGGCTTGAGATCTGGCCATACACTTG
AGTGACAATGACATCCACTTTGCCTTTCTCTCCACAGGTGTCCACTCCCAGGTCCAACTGCAGGTCGAGC
ATGCATCTAGGGCGGCCAATTCCGCCCCTCTCCCCCCCCCCCCTCTCCCTCCCCCCCCCCTAACGTTACT
GGCCGAAGCCGCTTGGAATAAGGCCGGTGTGCGTTTGTCTATATGTTATTTTCCACCATATTGCCGTCTT
TTGGCAATGTGAGGGCCCGGAAACCTGGCCCTGTCTTCTTGACGAGCATTCCTAGGGGTCTTTCCCCTCT
CGCCAAAGGAATGCAAGGTCTGTTGAATGTCGTGAAGGAAGCAGTTCCTCTGGAAGCTTCTTGAAGACAA
ACAACGTCTGTAGCGACCCTTTGCAGGCAGCGGAACCCCCCACCTGGCGACAGGTGCCTCTGCGGCCAAA
AGCCACGTGTATAAGATACACCTGCAAAGGCGGCACAACCCCAGTGCCACGTTGTGAGTTGGATAGTTGT
GGAAAGAGTCAAATGGCTCTCCTCAAGCGTATTCAACAAGGGGCTGAAGGATGCCCAGAAGGTACCCCAT
TGTATGGGATCTGATCTGGGGCCTCGGTGCACATGCTTTACATGTGTTTAGTCGAGGTTAAAAAAACGTC
TAGGCCCCCCGAACCACGGGGACGTGGTTTTCCTTTGAAAAACACGATGATAAGCTTGCCACAACCCACA
AGGAGACGACCTTCCATGACCGAGTACAAGCCCACGGTGCGCCTCGCCACCCGCGACGACGTCCCCCGGG
CCGTACGCACCCTCGCCGCCGCGTTCGCCGACTACCCCGCCACGCGCCACACCGTCGACCCGGACCGCCA
CATCGAGCGGGTCACCGAGCTGCAAGAACTCTTCCTCACGCGCGTCGGGCTCGACATCGGCAAGGTGTGG
GTCGCGGACGACGGCGCCGCGGTGGCGGTCTGGACCACGCCGGAGAGCGTCGAAGCGGGGGCGGTGTTCG
CCGAGATCGGCCCGCGCATGGCCGAGTTGAGCGGTTCCCGGCTGGCCGCGCAGCAACAGATGGAAGGCCT
CCTGGCGCCGCACCGGCCCAAGGAGCCCGCGTGGTTCCTGGCCACCGTCGGCGTCTCGCCCGACCACCAG
GGCAAGGGTCTGGGCAGCGCCGTCGTGCTCCCCGGAGTGGAGGCGGCCGAGCGCGCCGGGGTGCCCGCCT
TCCTGGAGACCTCCGCGCCCCGCAACCTCCCCTTCTACGAGCGGCTCGGCTTCACCGTCACCGCCGACGT
CGAGGTGCCCGAAGGACCGCGCACCTGGTGCATGACCCGCAAGCCCGGTGCCTGACGCCCGCCCCACGAC
CCGCAGCGCCCGACCGAAAGGAGCGCACGACCCCATGGCTCCGACCGAAGCCACCCGGGGCGGCCCCGCC
GACCCCGCACCCGCCCCCGAGGCCCACCGACTCTAGAGCTCGCTGATCAGCCTCGACTGTGCCTTCTAGT
TGCCAGCCATCTGTTGTTTGCCCCTCCCCCGTGCCTTCCTTGACCCTGGAAGGTGCCACTCCCACTGTCC
TTTCCTAATAAAATGAGGAAATTGCATCGCATTGTCTGAGTAGGTGTCATTCTATTCTGGGGGGTGGGGT
GGGGCAGGACAGCAAGGGGGAGGATTGGGAAGACAATAGCAGGCATGCTGGGGATGCGGTGGGCTCTATG
GCTTCTGAGGCGGAAAGAACCAGCTGGGGCTCGAGTGCATTCTAGTTGTGGTTTGTCCAAACTCATCAAT
GTATCTTATCATGTCTGTATACCGTCGACCTCTAGCTAGAGCTTGGCGTAATCATGGTCATAGCTGTTTC
CTGTGTGAAATTGTTATCCGCTCACAATTCCACACAACATACGAGCCGGAAGCATAAAGTGTAAAGCCTG
GGGTGCCTAATGAGTGAGCTAACTCACATTAATTGCGTTGCGCTCACTGCCCGCTTTCCAGTCGGGAAAC
CTGTCGTGCCAGCTGCATTAATGAATCGGCCAACGCGCGGGGAGAGGCGGTTTGCGTATTGGGCGCTCTT
CCGCTTCCTCGCTCACTGACTCGCTGCGCTCGGTCGTTCGGCTGCGGCGAGCGGTATCAGCTCACTCAAA
GGCGGTAATACGGTTATCCACAGAATCAGGGGATAACGCAGGAAAGAACATGTGAGCAAAAGGCCAGCAA
AAGGCCAGGAACCGTAAAAAGGCCGCGTTGCTGGCGTTTTTCCATAGGCTCCGCCCCCCTGACGAGCATC
ACAAAAATCGACGCTCAAGTCAGAGGTGGCGAAACCCGACAGGACTATAAAGATACCAGGCGTTTCCCCC
TGGAAGCTCCCTCGTGCGCTCTCCTGTTCCGACCCTGCCGCTTACCGGATACCTGTCCGCCTTTCTCCCT
TCGGGAAGCGTGGCGCTTTCTCATAGCTCACGCTGTAGGTATCTCAGTTCGGTGTAGGTCGTTCGCTCCA
AGCTGGGCTGTGTGCACGAACCCCCCGTTCAGCCCGACCGCTGCGCCTTATCCGGTAACTATCGTCTTGA
GTCCAACCCGGTAAGACACGACTTATCGCCACTGGCAGCAGCCACTGGTAACAGGATTAGCAGAGCGAGG
TATGTAGGCGGTGCTACAGAGTTCTTGAAGTGGTGGCCTAACTACGGCTACACTAGAAGAACAGTATTTG
GTATCTGCGCTCTGCTGAAGCCAGTTACCTTCGGAAAAAGAGTTGGTAGCTCTTGATCCGGCAAACAAAC
CACCGCTGGTAGCGGTGGTTTTTTTGTTTGCAAGCAGCAGATTACGCGCAGAAAAAAAGGATCTCAAGAA
GATCCTTTGATCTTTTCTACGGGGTCTGACGCTCAGTGGAACGAAAACTCACGTTAAGGGATTTTGGTCA
TGAGATTATCAAAAAGGATCTTCACCTAGATCCTTTTAAATTAAAAATGAAGTTTTAAATCAATCTAAAG
TATATATGAGTAAACTTGGTCTGACAGTTACCAATGCTTAATCAGTGAGGCACCTATCTCAGCGATCTGT
CTATTTCGTTCATCCATAGTTGCCTGACTCCCCGTCGTGTAGATAACTACGATACGGGAGGGCTTACCAT
CTGGCCCCAGTGCTGCAATGATACCGCGAGACCCACGCTCACCGGCTCCAGATTTATCAGCAATAAACCA
GCCAGCCGGAAGGGCCGAGCGCAGAAGTGGTCCTGCAACTTTATCCGCCTCCATCCAGTCTATTAATTGT
TGCCGGGAAGCTAGAGTAAGTAGTTCGCCAGTTAATAGTTTGCGCAACGTTGTTGCCATTGCTACAGGCA
TCGTGGTGTCACGCTCGTCGTTTGGTATGGCTTCATTCAGCTCCGGTTCCCAACGATCAAGGCGAGTTAC
ATGATCCCCCATGTTGTGCAAAAAAGCGGTTAGCTCCTTCGGTCCTCCGATCGTTGTCAGAAGTAAGTTG
GCCGCAGTGTTATCACTCATGGTTATGGCAGCACTGCATAATTCTCTTACTGTCATGCCATCCGTAAGAT
GCTTTTCTGTGACTGGTGAGTACTCAACCAAGTCATTCTGAGAATAGTGTATGCGGCGACCGAGTTGCTC
TTGCCCGGCGTCAATACGGGATAATACCGCGCCACATAGCAGAACTTTAAAAGTGCTCATCATTGGAAAA
CGTTCTTCGGGGCGAAAACTCTCAAGGATCTTACCGCTGTTGAGATCCAGTTCGATGTAACCCACTCGTG
CACCCAACTGATCTTCAGCATCTTTTACTTTCACCAGCGTTTCTGGGTGAGCAAAAACAGGAAGGCAAAA
TGCCGCAAAAAAGGGAATAAGGGCGACACGGAAATGTTGAATACTCATACTCTTCCTTTTTCAATATTAT
TGAAGCATTTATCAGGGTTATTGTCTCATGAGCGGATACATATTTGAATGTATTTAGAAAAATAAACAAA
TAGGGGTTCCGCGCACATTTCCCCGAAAAGTGCCACCTGACGTCGACGGATCGGGAGATCTCCCGATCCC
CTATGGTGCACTCTCAGTACAATCTGCTCTGATGCCGCATAGTTAAGCCAGTATCTGCTCCCTGCTTGTG
TGTTGGAGGTCGCTGAGTAGTGCGCGAGCAAAATTTAAGCTACAACAAGGCAAGGCTTGACCGACAATTG
CATGAAGAATCTGCTTAGGGTTAGGCGTTTTGCGCTGCTTCGCGATGTACGGGCCAGATATACGCGTTGA
CATTGATTATTGACTAGTTATTAATAGTAATCAATTACGGGGTCATTAGTTCATAGCCCATATATGGAGT
TCCGCGTTACATAACTTACGGTAAATGGCCCGCCTGGCTGACCGCCCAACGACCCCCGCCCATTGACGTC
AATAATGACGTATGTTCCCATAGTAACGCCAATAGGGACTTTCCATTGACGTCAATGGGTGGAGTATTTA
CGGTAAACTGCCCACTTGGCAGTACATCAAGTGTATCATATGCCAAGTACGCCCCCTATTGACGTCAATG
ACGGTAAATGGCCCGCCTGGCATTATGCCCAGTACATGACCTTATGGGACTTTCCTACTTGGCAGTACAT
CTACGTATTAGTCATCGCTATTACCATGGTGATGCGGTTTTGGCAGTACATCAATGGGCGTGGATAGCGG
TTTGACTCACGGGGATTTCCAAGTCTCCACCCCATTGACGTCAATGGGAGTTTGTTTTGGCACCAAAATC
AACGGGACTTTCCAAAATGTCGTAACAACTCCGCCCCATTGACGCAAATGGGCGGTAGGCGTGTACGGTG
GGAGGTCTATATAAGCAGAGCTGGTTTAGTGAACCGTCAGATCCGCTAGCGCTACCGGTCGCCACCATGG
TGAGCAAGGGCGAGGAGCTGTTCACCGGGGTGGTGCCCATCCTGGTCGAGCTGGACGGCGACGTAAACGG
CCACAAGTTCAGCGTGTCCGGCGAGGGCGAGGGCGATGCCACCTACGGCAAGCTGACCCTGAAGTTCATC
TGCACCACCGGCAAGCTGCCCGTGCCCTGGCCCA
Features (pLannotate 1.2.2; 20 found; start..end, strand, type, name):
    540..591     +  misc_feature   MCS (fragment): multiple cloning site
    624..1970    +  CDS            NASP (fragment): NASP_HUMAN - Experimental evidence at protein level: Swiss-Prot protein existence level 1. Required for DNA replication, normal cell cycle progression and cell proliferation. Forms a cytoplasmic complex with HSP90 and H1 linker histones and stimulates HSP90 ATPase activity. NASP and H1 histone are subsequently released from the complex and translocate to the nucleus where the histone is released for binding to DNA. From Homo sapiens (Human).
   2048..2277    +  intron         chimeric intron: chimera between introns from adenovirus and immunoglobulin heavy chain genes
   2461..2923    +  misc_feature   IRES: internal ribosome entry site (IRES) of the encephalomyocarditis virus (EMCV)
   2956..3555    +  CDS            PuroR: puromycin N-acetyltransferase; pac from Streptomyces alboniger; confers resistance to puromycin
   3605..3670    +  CDS            dmpM (fragment): DMPM_STRAD - Protein inferred from homology: Swiss-Prot protein existence level 3. From Streptomyces alboniger.
   3697..3921    +  polyA_signal   bGH poly(A) signal: bovine growth hormone polyadenylation signal
   3925..3946    +  promoter       SV40 promoter (fragment): SV40 enhancer and early promoter
   3956..4007    +  polyA_signal   SV40 poly(A) signal (fragment): SV40 polyadenylation signal
   4071..4087    -  protein_bind   lac operator: The lac repressor binds to the lac operator to inhibit transcription in E. coli. This inhibition can be relieved by adding lactose or isopropyl-β-D-thiogalactopyranoside (IPTG). lac repressor encoded by lacI
   4095..4125    -  promoter       lac promoter: promoter for the E. coli lac operon
   4140..4161    -  protein_bind   CAP binding site: CAP binding activates transcription in the presence of cAMP. E. coli catabolite activator protein
   4174..4266    -  CDS            lacI (fragment): lac repressor; lacI; The lac repressor binds to the lac operator to inhibit transcription in E. coli. This inhibition can be relieved by adding lactose or isopropyl-β-D-thiogalactopyranoside (IPTG).
   4449..5037    -  rep_origin     ori: high-copy-number ColE1/pMB1/pBR322/pUC origin of replication
   5208..6068    -  CDS            AmpR: β-lactamase; bla; confers resistance to ampicillin, carbenicillin, and related antibiotics
   6069..6173    -  promoter       AmpR promoter: bla
   6232..6284    -  misc_feature   bom (fragment): basis of mobility region from pBR322
   6439..6818    +  enhancer       CMV enhancer: human cytomegalovirus immediate early enhancer
   6819..7022    +  promoter       CMV promoter: human cytomegalovirus (CMV) immediate early promoter
   7067..539     +  CDS            EGFP (across the origin): EGFP is a basic (constitutively fluorescent) green fluorescent protein published in 1996, derived from Aequorea victoria. It is reported to be a rapidly-maturing weak dimer with moderate acid sensitivity.
