[The description below was written by a language model from this plasmid's Addgene catalogue record and pLannotate feature annotations shown in this document.]
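Description:
pCL1032 is a mammalian expression plasmid built on the pIRESpuro2 backbone that produces the human histone chaperone NASP (nuclear autoantigenic sperm protein, the "s" isoform) as a fusion with eGFP at its N-terminus. It is maintained in E. coli through a high-copy ColE1/pUC-type origin and an ampicillin resistance gene (β-lactamase with its own promoter). The annotated sequence also carries small remnants of lac regulatory elements, a lacI fragment and a bom fragment that are backbone leftovers with no role in the expression cassette.

Transcription is driven by the human cytomegalovirus immediate-early enhancer and promoter. The EGFP coding sequence lies immediately downstream (spanning the numbering origin of the circular record), followed by a short multiple cloning site fragment and then the NASP coding region, which was inserted between EcoRI and BamHI sites that remain intact. According to the catalogue entry, a TEV protease recognition site separates eGFP from NASP, allowing the tag to be cleaved off after purification or pull-down. This site is not individually annotated in the feature table and presumably sits in the linker between the two reading frames. Downstream of NASP are a chimeric adenovirus/immunoglobulin intron, an EMCV IRES and the puromycin N-acetyltransferase gene, with a bovine growth hormone polyadenylation signal terminating the transcript. Because the fusion protein and PuroR are translated from a single bicistronic mRNA, puromycin selection enriches for cells that also express eGFP-NASP, which is useful for generating stable lines. The construct suits live-cell imaging, localisation and GFP-based affinity capture of NASP, and the associated work concerns the nuclear import of histones H3.1 and H4.
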