Addgene plasmid #217962: pCL1032
Purpose: Mammalian expression of NASP ('s' isofrom) fused at its N-terminus to eGFP with a TEV protease site separating the two. Puromycin resistance is expressed from a downstream IRES.
Depositing lab: Andrew Bowman. Publication: Evidence for the nuclear import of histones H3.1 and H4 as monomers. Apta-Smith MJ, Hernandez-Fernaud JR, Bowman AJ. EMBO J. 2018 Oct 1;37(19):e98714. doi: 10.15252/embj.201798714. Epub 2018 Sep 3. PubMed 30177573.
Backbone
  Vector backbone: pIRESpuro2
  Backbone manufacturer: Clonetech
  Vector type: Mammalian Expression
  Selectable markers: Puromycin
Growth in bacteria
  Bacterial resistance: Ampicillin, 100 μg/mL
  Growth temperature: 37°C
  Growth strain: DH5alpha
  Copy number: High Copy
Gene/Insert
  Gene/Insert name: NASP (alt name: Nuclear autoantigenic sperm protein)
  Species: H. sapiens (human)
  Entrez Gene: NASP (a.k.a. FLB7527, HMDRA1, PRO1999)
  Promoter: CMV
  Tag / fusion protein: eGFP (N terminal on insert)
  Cloning method: Restriction Enzyme; 5′ cloning site EcoRI (not destroyed); 3′ cloning site BamHI (not destroyed)
  Sequencing primers: 5′ pEGFP-C2 FP; 3′ SV40-RP
Terms and licenses: Academic/Nonprofit Terms; Industry Terms: Not Available to Industry
How to cite: pCL1032 was a gift from Andrew Bowman (Addgene plasmid # 217962 ; http://n2t.net/addgene:217962 ; RRID:Addgene_217962)
